Addgene plasmid #13162: pc3XB-ZF112
Depositing lab: Keith Joung. Depositing organization: Massachusetts General Hospital. Publication: Standardized reagents and protocols for engineering zinc finger nucleases by modular assembly. Wright DA, Thibodeau-Beganny S, Sander JD, Winfrey RJ, Hirsh AS, Eichtinger M, Fu F, Porteus MH, Dobbs D, Voytas DF, Joung JK. Nat Protoc. 2006;1(3):1637-52. doi: 10.1038/nprot.2006.259 PubMed 17406455.
Backbone
  Vector backbone: pc3XB
  Backbone manufacturer: Modified Invitrogen pcDNA3
  Backbone size w/o insert (bp): 5400
  Vector type: Mammalian Expression
  Selectable markers: Neomycin (select with G418)
Growth in bacteria
  Bacterial resistance: Ampicillin, 100 μg/mL
  Growth temperature: 37°C
  Growth strain: XL1 Blue
  Copy number: High Copy
Gene/Insert
  Gene/Insert name: ZF112
  Insert size (bp): 90
  Cloning method: Restriction Enzyme; 5′ cloning site XbaI (not destroyed); 3′ cloning site BamHI (not destroyed)
  Sequencing primers: 5′ T7
Terms and licenses: Academic/Nonprofit Terms; Industry Terms: Not Available to Industry
Depositor comments: Part of the Zinc Finger Consortium Modular Assembly Kit v1.0. Finger protein sequence: PGEKPYRCKYCDRSFSISSNLQRHVRNIH. Target DNA sequence: GAT. This zinc finger is derived from the ToolGen module set. ToolGen ZF ID: 13. ToolGen ZF Name: ISNR.
How to cite: pc3XB-ZF112 was a gift from Keith Joung (Addgene plasmid # 13162 ; http://n2t.net/addgene:13162 ; RRID:Addgene_13162)
