[The description below was written by a language model from this plasmid's Addgene catalogue record and pLannotate feature annotations shown in this document.]
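Description:
pc3XB-ZF112 is a mammalian expression-type plasmid built on pc3XB, a modified version of Invitrogen's pcDNA3, and it serves as an archival carrier for a single engineered zinc finger module. It belongs to the Zinc Finger Consortium Modular Assembly Kit v1.0. The roughly 90 bp insert, ZF112, encodes one zinc finger derived from the ToolGen module set (ToolGen name ISNR) that is recorded as recognising the DNA triplet GAT. The module sits between XbaI and BamHI sites, both preserved after cloning, which allows individual fingers from the kit to be excised and joined in series to build multi-finger arrays with a chosen DNA-binding specificity, typically for constructing zinc finger nucleases.

The annotated sequence (about 5.5 kb) shows the standard pcDNA3 architecture. A CMV enhancer and immediate early promoter, followed by a T7 promoter that also serves as the sequencing primer site, lie upstream of the cloning region. A bovine growth hormone polyadenylation signal lies downstream. The finger insert itself was not picked up as a named feature but falls in the gap between the T7 promoter and the bGH signal. A separate SV40 early promoter drives the neomycin phosphotransferase gene, terminated by an SV40 poly(A) signal, giving G418 selection in mammalian cells. In bacteria the plasmid is maintained by a high-copy ColE1/pUC-type origin and selected through β-lactamase (ampicillin resistance), and an f1 origin is also present for single-stranded DNA production. Short annotated fragments such as the truncated HIV-1 LTR, ble, lacI and bom hits appear to be backbone remnants or incidental matches rather than functional elements.
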