Features (pLannotate 1.2.2; 19 found; start..end, strand, type, name):
     28..80      -  misc_feature   bom (fragment): basis of mobility region from pBR322
    235..614     +  enhancer       CMV enhancer: human cytomegalovirus immediate early enhancer
    615..818     +  promoter       CMV promoter: human cytomegalovirus (CMV) immediate early promoter
    814..847     +  LTR            5' LTR (truncated) (fragment): truncated 5' long terminal repeat (LTR) from HIV-1
    863..881     +  promoter       T7 promoter: promoter for bacteriophage T7 RNA polymerase
   1065..1289    +  polyA_signal   bGH poly(A) signal: bovine growth hormone polyadenylation signal
   1293..1314    +  promoter       SV40 promoter (fragment): SV40 enhancer and early promoter
   1335..1763    +  rep_origin     f1 ori (sequence partly withheld): f1 bacteriophage origin of replication; arrow indicates direction of (+) strand synthesis
   1777..2106    +  promoter       SV40 promoter: SV40 enhancer and early promoter
   2177..2968    +  CDS            neo: KKA2_KLEPN - Also known as kan, nptII. Experimental evidence at protein level: Swiss-Prot protein existence level 1. Resistance to kanamycin, neomycin, paromomycin, ribostamycin, butirosin and gentamicin B. From Klebsiella pneumoniae.
   2992..3150    +  CDS            ble (fragment): BLE_KLEPN - Experimental evidence at protein level: Swiss-Prot protein existence level 1. Binding protein with a strong affinity to the bleomycin family of antibiotics. Binds to CL990; an antimitotic-antibiotic compound. From Klebsiella pneumoniae.
   3145..3266    +  polyA_signal   SV40 poly(A) signal: SV40 polyadenylation signal
   3339..3355    -  protein_bind   lac operator: The lac repressor binds to the lac operator to inhibit transcription in E. coli. This inhibition can be relieved by adding lactose or isopropyl-β-D-thiogalactopyranoside (IPTG). lac repressor encoded by lacI
   3363..3393    -  promoter       lac promoter: promoter for the E. coli lac operon
   3408..3429    -  protein_bind   CAP binding site: CAP binding activates transcription in the presence of cAMP. E. coli catabolite activator protein
   3442..3534    -  CDS            lacI (fragment): lac repressor; lacI; The lac repressor binds to the lac operator to inhibit transcription in E. coli. This inhibition can be relieved by adding lactose or isopropyl-β-D-thiogalactopyranoside (IPTG).
   3717..4302    -  rep_origin     ori: high-copy-number ColE1/pMB1/pBR322/pUC origin of replication
   4473..5333    -  CDS            AmpR: β-lactamase; bla; confers resistance to ampicillin, carbenicillin, and related antibiotics
   5334..5438    -  promoter       AmpR promoter: bla
>Addgene plasmid #13162 | pc3XB-ZF112 | depositor full sequence | sequence record 7511 | Author sequence
GACGGATCGGGAGATCTCCCGATCCCCTATGGTGCACTCTCAGTACAATCTGCTCTGATGCCGCATAGTT
AAGCCAGTATCTGCTCCCTGCTTGTGTGTTGGAGGTCGCTGAGTAGTGCGCGAGCAAAATTTAAGCTACA
ACAAGGCAAGGCTTGACCGACAATTGCATGAAGAATCTGCTTAGGGTTAGGCGTTTTGCGCTGCTTCGCG
ATGTACGGGCCAGATATACGCGTTGACATTGATTATTGACTAGTTATTAATAGTAATCAATTACGGGGTC
ATTAGTTCATAGCCCATATATGGAGTTCCGCGTTACATAACTTACGGTAAATGGCCCGCCTGGCTGACCG
CCCAACGACCCCCGCCCATTGACGTCAATAATGACGTATGTTCCCATAGTAACGCCAATAGGGACTTTCC
ATTGACGTCAATGGGTGGAGTATTTACGGTAAACTGCCCACTTGGCAGTACATCAAGTGTATCATATGCC
AAGTACGCCCCCTATTGACGTCAATGACGGTAAATGGCCCGCCTGGCATTATGCCCAGTACATGACCTTA
TGGGACTTTCCTACTTGGCAGTACATCTACGTATTAGTCATCGCTATTACCATGGTGATGCGGTTTTGGC
AGTACATCAATGGGCGTGGATAGCGGTTTGACTCACGGGGATTTCCAAGTCTCCACCCCATTGACGTCAA
TGGGAGTTTGTTTTGGCACCAAAATCAACGGGACTTTCCAAAATGTCGTAACAACTCCGCCCCATTGACG
CAAATGGGCGGTAGGCGTGTACGGTGGGAGGTCTATATAAGCAGAGCTCTCTGGCTAACTAGAGAACCCA
CTGCTTACTGGCTTATCGAAATTAATACGACTCACTATAGGGAGACCCAAGCTGGCTAGCGTTTAAACGG
GCCCTCTAGACCCGGGGAGAAGCCTTATCGGTGCAAGTACTGCGACCGGAGCTTCAGCATCTCCAGCAAC
CTGCAGCGGCACGTGAGGAACATCCACACCGGTGGATCCTCTGCACAGTAGTAAGCTTAAGTTTAAACCG
CTGATCAGCCTCGACTGTGCCTTCTAGTTGCCAGCCATCTGTTGTTTGCCCCTCCCCCGTGCCTTCCTTG
ACCCTGGAAGGTGCCACTCCCACTGTCCTTTCCTAATAAAATGAGGAAATTGCATCGCATTGTCTGAGTA
GGTGTCATTCTATTCTGGGGGGTGGGGTGGGGCAGGACAGCAAGGGGGAGGATTGGGAAGACAATAGCAG
GCATGCTGGGGATGCGGTGGGCTCTATGGCTTCTGAGGCGGAAAGAACCAGCTGGGGCTCTAGGGGGTAT
CCCC
[124 nt withheld, positions 1335-1458]
C
[91 nt withheld, positions 1460-1550]
A
[49 nt withheld, positions 1552-1600]
CCTTTGACGTTGGAGTCCACGTTCTTTAATAGTGGACTCTTGTTCCAAACTGGAACAACACTCAACCCTA
TCTCGGTCTATTCTTTTGATTTATAAGGGATTTTGCCGATTTCGGCCTATTGGTTAAAAAATGAGCTGAT
TTAACAAAAATTTAACGCGAATTAATTCTGTGGAATGTGTGTCAGTTAGGGTGTGGAAAGTCCCCAGGCT
CCCCAGCAGGCAGAAGTATGCAAAGCATGCATCTCAATTAGTCAGCAACCAGGTGTGGAAAGTCCCCAGG
CTCCCCAGCAGGCAGAAGTATGCAAAGCATGCATCTCAATTAGTCAGCAACCATAGTCCCGCCCCTAACT
CCGCCCATCCCGCCCCTAACTCCGCCCAGTTCCGCCCATTCTCCGCCCCATGGCTGACTAATTTTTTTTA
TTTATGCAGAGGCCGAGGCCGCCTCTGCCTCTGAGCTATTCCAGAAGTAGTGAGGAGGCTTTTTTGGAGG
CCTAGGCTTTTGCAAAAAGCTCCCGGCCGGGAGCTTGTATATCCATTTTCGGATCTGATCAAGAGACAGG
ATGAGGATCGTTTCGCATGATTGAACAAGATGGATTGCACGCAGGTTCTCCGGCCGCTTGGGTGGAGAGG
CTATTCGGCTATGACTGGGCACAACAGACAATCGGCTGCTCTGATGCCGCCGTGTTCCGGCTGTCAGCGC
AGGGGCGCCCGGTTCTTTTTGTCAAGACCGACCTGTCCGGTGCCCTGAATGAACTGCAGGACGAGGCAGC
GCGGCTATCGTGGCTGGCCACGACGGGCGTTCCTTGCGCAGCTGTGCTCGACGTTGTCACTGAAGCGGGA
AGGGACTGGCTGCTATTGGGCGAAGTGCCGGGGCAGGATCTCCTGTCATCTCACCTTGCTCCTGCCGAGA
AAGTATCCATCATGGCTGATGCAATGCGGCGGCTGCATACGCTTGATCCGGCTACCTGCCCATTCGACCA
CCAAGCGAAACATCGCATCGAGCGAGCACGTACTCGGATGGAAGCCGGTCTTGTCGATCAGGATGATCTG
GACGAAGAGCATCAGGGGCTCGCGCCAGCCGAACTGTTCGCCAGGCTCAAGGCGCGCATGCCCGACGGCG
AGGATCTCGTCGTGACCCATGGCGATGCCTGCTTGCCGAATATCATGGTGGAAAATGGCCGCTTTTCTGG
ATTCATCGACTGTGGCCGGCTGGGTGTGGCGGACCGCTATCAGGACATAGCGTTGGCTACCCGTGATATT
GCTGAAGAGCTTGGCGGCGAATGGGCTGACCGCTTCCTCGTGCTTTACGGTATCGCCGCTCCCGATTCGC
AGCGCATCGCCTTCTATCGCCTTCTTGACGAGTTCTTCTGAGCGGGACTCTGGGGTTCGAAATGACCGAC
CAAGCGACGCCCAACCTGCCATCACGAGATTTCGATTCCACCGCCGCCTTCTATGAAAGGTTGGGCTTCG
GAATCGTTTTCCGGGACGCCGGCTGGATGATCCTCCAGCGCGGGGATCTCATGCTGGAGTTCTTCGCCCA
CCCCAACTTGTTTATTGCAGCTTATAATGGTTACAAATAAAGCAATAGCATCACAAATTTCACAAATAAA
GCATTTTTTTCACTGCATTCTAGTTGTGGTTTGTCCAAACTCATCAATGTATCTTATCATGTCTGTATAC
CGTCGACCTCTAGCTAGAGCTTGGCGTAATCATGGTCATAGCTGTTTCCTGTGTGAAATTGTTATCCGCT
CACAATTCCACACAACATACGAGCCGGAAGCATAAAGTGTAAAGCCTGGGGTGCCTAATGAGTGAGCTAA
CTCACATTAATTGCGTTGCGCTCACTGCCCGCTTTCCAGTCGGGAAACCTGTCGTGCCAGCTGCATTAAT
GAATCGGCCAACGCGCGGGGAGAGGCGGTTTGCGTATTGGGCGCTCTTCCGCTTCCTCGCTCACTGACTC
GCTGCGCTCGGTCGTTCGGCTGCGGCGAGCGGTATCAGCTCACTCAAAGGCGGTAATACGGTTATCCACA
GAATCAGGGGATAACGCAGGAAAGAACATGTGAGCAAAAGGCCAGCAAAAGGCCAGGAACCGTAAAAAGG
CCGCGTTGCTGGCGTTTTTCCATAGGCTCCGCCCCCCTGACGAGCATCACAAAAATCGACGCTCAAGTCA
GAGGTGGCGAAACCCGACAGGACTATAAAGATACCAGGCGTTTCCCCCTGGAAGCTCCCTCGTGCGCTCT
CCTGTTCCGACCCTGCCGCTTACCGGATACCTGTCCGCCTTTCTCCCTTCGGGAAGCGTGGCGCTTTCTC
ATAGCTCACGCTGTAGGTATCTCAGTTCGGTGTAGGTCGTTCGCTCCAAGCTGGGCTGTGTGCACGAACC
CCCCGTTCAGCCCGACCGCTGCGCCTTATCCGGTAACTATCGTCTTGAGTCCAACCCGGTAAGACACGAC
TTATCGCCACTGGCAGCAGCCACTGGTAACAGGATTAGCAGAGCGAGGTATGTAGGCGGTGCTACAGAGT
TCTTGAAGTGGTGGCCTAACTACGGCTACACTAGAAGAACAGTATTTGGTATCTGCGCTCTGCTGAAGCC
AGTTACCTTCGGAAAAAGAGTTGGTAGCTCTTGATCCGGCAAACAAACCACCGCTGGTAGCGGTTTTTTT
GTTTGCAAGCAGCAGATTACGCGCAGAAAAAAAGGATCTCAAGAAGATCCTTTGATCTTTTCTACGGGGT
CTGACGCTCAGTGGAACGAAAACTCACGTTAAGGGATTTTGGTCATGAGATTATCAAAAAGGATCTTCAC
CTAGATCCTTTTAAATTAAAAATGAAGTTTTAAATCAATCTAAAGTATATATGAGTAAACTTGGTCTGAC
AGTTACCAATGCTTAATCAGTGAGGCACCTATCTCAGCGATCTGTCTATTTCGTTCATCCATAGTTGCCT
GACTCCCCGTCGTGTAGATAACTACGATACGGGAGGGCTTACCATCTGGCCCCAGTGCTGCAATGATACC
GCGAGACCCACGCTCACCGGCTCCAGATTTATCAGCAATAAACCAGCCAGCCGGAAGGGCCGAGCGCAGA
AGTGGTCCTGCAACTTTATCCGCCTCCATCCAGTCTATTAATTGTTGCCGGGAAGCTAGAGTAAGTAGTT
CGCCAGTTAATAGTTTGCGCAACGTTGTTGCCATTGCTACAGGCATCGTGGTGTCACGCTCGTCGTTTGG
TATGGCTTCATTCAGCTCCGGTTCCCAACGATCAAGGCGAGTTACATGATCCCCCATGTTGTGCAAAAAA
GCGGTTAGCTCCTTCGGTCCTCCGATCGTTGTCAGAAGTAAGTTGGCCGCAGTGTTATCACTCATGGTTA
TGGCAGCACTGCATAATTCTCTTACTGTCATGCCATCCGTAAGATGCTTTTCTGTGACTGGTGAGTACTC
AACCAAGTCATTCTGAGAATAGTGTATGCGGCGACCGAGTTGCTCTTGCCCGGCGTCAATACGGGATAAT
ACCGCGCCACATAGCAGAACTTTAAAAGTGCTCATCATTGGAAAACGTTCTTCGGGGCGAAAACTCTCAA
GGATCTTACCGCTGTTGAGATCCAGTTCGATGTAACCCACTCGTGCACCCAACTGATCTTCAGCATCTTT
TACTTTCACCAGCGTTTCTGGGTGAGCAAAAACAGGAAGGCAAAATGCCGCAAAAAAGGGAATAAGGGCG
ACACGGAAATGTTGAATACTCATACTCTTCCTTTTTCAATATTATTGAAGCATTTATCAGGGTTATTGTC
TCATGAGCGGATACATATTTGAATGTATTTAGAAAAATAAACAAATAGGGGTTCCGCGCACATTTCCCCG
AAAAGTGCCACCTGACGTC
