>Addgene plasmid #13162 | pc3XB-ZF112 | addgene partial sequence | sequence record 19546 | CMV-F 5'-CGCAAATGGGCGGTAGGCGTG-3'
CTCTCTGGGCTACTAGAGAACCCACTGCTTACTGGCTTATCGAAATTAATACGACTCACTATAGGGAGAC
CCAAGCTGGCTAGCGTTTAAACGGGCCCTCTAGACCCGGGGAGAAGCCTTATCGGTGCAAGTACTGCGAC
CGGAGCTTCAGCATCTCCAGCAACCTGCAGCGGCACGTGAGGAACATCCACACCGGTGGATCCTCTGCAC
AGTAGTAAGCTTAAGTTTAAACCGCTGATCAGCCTCGACTGTGCCTTCTAGTTGCCAGCCATCTGTTGTT
TGCCCCTCCCCCGTGCCTTCCTTGACCCTGGAAGGTGCCACTCCCACTGTCCTTTCCTAATAAAATGAGG
AAATTGCATCGCATTGTCTGAGTAGGTGTCATTCTATTCTGGGGGGTGGGGTGGGGCAGGACAGCAAGGG
GGAGGATTGGGAAGACAATAGCAGGCATGCTGGGGATGCGGTGGGCTCTATGGCTTCTGAGGCGGAAAGA
ACCAGCTGGGGCTCTAGGGGGTATCCCC
[51 nt withheld, positions 519-569]
ACGTGACCGCTACACTTGGCAGCG
